Addgene plasmid #77143: CKS2 gRNA (BRDN0001149143)
Purpose: 3rd generation lentiviral gRNA plasmid targeting human CKS2
Depositing lab: John Doench & David Root. Depositing organization: Broad Institute. Publication: Optimized sgRNA design to maximize activity and minimize off-target effects of CRISPR-Cas9. Doench JG, Fusi N, Sullender M, Hegde M, Vaimberg EW, Donovan KF, Smith I, Tothova Z, Wilen C, Orchard R, Virgin HW, Listgarten J, Root DE. Nat Biotechnol. 2016 Jan 18. doi: 10.1038/nbt.3437. PubMed 26780180.
Backbone
  Vector backbone: lentiGuide-Puro
  Backbone manufacturer: Zhang Lab (Addgene plasmid # 52963)
  Vector type: Mammalian Expression, Lentiviral, CRISPR
  Selectable markers: Puromycin
Growth in bacteria
  Bacterial resistance: Ampicillin, 100 μg/mL
  Growth temperature: 37°C
  Growth strain: DH5alpha
  Copy number: High Copy
Gene/Insert
  Gene/Insert name: CKS2 (alt names: CKS2; NM_001827.2)
  gRNA/shRNA sequence: TGATGTCTGAAGAGGAGTGG
  Species: H. sapiens (human)
  Entrez Gene: CKS2 (a.k.a. CKSHS2)
  Promoter: hU6
  Cloning method: Unknown
  Sequencing primers: 5′ U6-F; 3′ pS2-R
Terms and licenses: Academic/Nonprofit Terms; Industry Terms: Not Available to Industry
Depositor comments: The gRNA was designed to target the following Genbank reference sequence(s): NM_001827.2. Note that this plasmid does NOT contain Cas9. It should be used in conjunction with lentiCas9-Blast (Addgene #52962) or otherwise with cell lines already expressing Cas9. Browse the full kinome gRNA library at http://www.addgene.org/pooled-library/broadgpp-human-kinome/ or visit http://www.broadinstitute.org/rnai/public/ for detailed protocols and information.
How to cite: CKS2 gRNA (BRDN0001149143) was a gift from John Doench & David Root (Addgene plasmid # 77143 ; http://n2t.net/addgene:77143 ; RRID:Addgene_77143)
