[The description below was written by a language model from this plasmid's Addgene catalogue record and pLannotate feature annotations shown in this document.]
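Description:
CKS2 gRNA (BRDN0001149143) is a third-generation lentiviral CRISPR guide plasmid built on the lentiGuide-Puro backbone and designed to target human CKS2 (reference transcript NM_001827.2). It is maintained in E. coli as a high-copy plasmid through a ColE1/pUC-type origin with ampicillin resistance (β-lactamase). The backbone also carries an f1 origin, an SV40 origin and poly(A) signal, and remnants of lac and T7/T3 cloning-vector sequence that play no role in the payload.

The viral genome is transcribed in packaging cells from an RSV promoter fused to a truncated HIV-1 5' LTR, which makes production Tat-independent. It is followed by the Ψ packaging signal with a partial gag sequence, the Rev response element for Rev-dependent nuclear export, and a cPPT/CTS element that aids nuclear import of the reverse-transcribed genome. The 3' LTR has a U3 deletion, so the integrated provirus is self-inactivating.

Within this frame, a human U6 RNA polymerase III promoter drives the CKS2-specific spacer joined to the Streptococcus pyogenes Cas9 guide RNA scaffold. A separate cassette uses the EF-1α core promoter with its intron A to express puromycin N-acetyltransferase, with a WPRE downstream to enhance transcript expression, allowing puromycin selection of transduced mammalian cells.

The plasmid does not encode Cas9. It is meant to be used with a separate Cas9 vector such as lentiCas9-Blast or in cells that already express Cas9, where it directs cutting at the CKS2 locus for knockout studies. The depositor notes that it belongs to a human kinome guide collection developed alongside work on optimised sgRNA design rules.
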