Features (pLannotate 1.2.2; 29 found; start..end, strand, type, name):
     14..80      +  CDS            small t antigen (fragment): SV40 (simian virus 40) small t antigen
    106..317     +  promoter       EF-1α core promoter: core promoter for human elongation factor EF-1α
    318..1256    +  intron         EF-1α intron A: intron upstream of the start codon of human EF-1α
   1278..1877    +  CDS            PuroR (fragment): puromycin N-acetyltransferase; pac from Streptomyces; confers resistance to puromycin
   1893..2481    +  misc_feature   WPRE: woodchuck hepatitis virus posttranscriptional regulatory element
   2532..2551    +  misc_feature   cPPT/CTS (fragment): central polypurine tract and central termination sequence of HIV-1
   2553..2786    +  LTR            3' LTR (ΔU3): self-inactivating 3' long terminal repeat (LTR) from HIV-1
   2864..2985    +  polyA_signal   SV40 poly(A) signal: SV40 polyadenylation signal
   3025..3160    +  rep_origin     SV40 ori: SV40 origin of replication
   3181..3199    -  promoter       T7 promoter: promoter for bacteriophage T7 RNA polymerase
   3207..3362    +  CDS            lacZα (fragment): LacZα fragment of β-galactosidase; lacZ fragment
   3367..3795    +  rep_origin     f1 ori (sequence partly withheld): f1 bacteriophage origin of replication; arrow indicates direction of (+) strand synthesis
   3848..3952    +  promoter       AmpR promoter: bla
   3953..4813    +  CDS            AmpR: β-lactamase; bla; confers resistance to ampicillin, carbenicillin, and related antibiotics
   4984..5572    +  rep_origin     ori: high-copy-number ColE1/pMB1/pBR322/pUC origin of replication
   5755..5847    +  CDS            lacI (fragment): lac repressor; lacI; The lac repressor binds to the lac operator to inhibit transcription in E. coli. This inhibition can be relieved by adding lactose or isopropyl-β-D-thiogalactopyranoside (IPTG).
   5860..5881    +  protein_bind   CAP binding site: CAP binding activates transcription in the presence of cAMP. E. coli catabolite activator protein
   5896..5926    +  promoter       lac promoter: promoter for the E. coli lac operon
   5934..5950    +  protein_bind   lac operator: The lac repressor binds to the lac operator to inhibit transcription in E. coli. This inhibition can be relieved by adding lactose or isopropyl-β-D-thiogalactopyranoside (IPTG). lac repressor encoded by lacI
   5995..6013    +  promoter       T3 promoter: promoter for bacteriophage T3 RNA polymerase
   6041..6267    +  promoter       RSV promoter: Rous sarcoma virus enhancer/promoter
   6268..6448    +  LTR            5' LTR (truncated): truncated 5' long terminal repeat (LTR) from HIV-1
   6495..6620    +  misc_feature   HIV-1 Ψ: packaging signal of human immunodeficiency virus type 1
   6604..6967    +  CDS            HIV-1 gag (fragment): gag protein from human immunodeficiency virus 1; gag
   7113..7346    +  misc_feature   RRE: The Rev response element (RRE) of HIV-1 allows for Rev-dependent mRNA export from the nucleus to the cytoplasm.
   7723..7749    +  CDS            Rev (fragment): human immunodeficiency virus 1 (HIV-1) Rev protein; rev; enhances nuclear export of unspliced and incompletely spliced viral mRNAs
   7753..7993    +  promoter       U6 promoter: RNA polymerase III promoter for human U6 snRNA
   8023..8098    +  misc_RNA       gRNA scaffold: guide RNA scaffold for the Streptococcus pyogenes CRISPR/Cas9 system
   8154..8271    +  misc_feature   cPPT/CTS: central polypurine tract and central termination sequence of HIV-1
>Addgene plasmid #77143 | CKS2 gRNA (BRDN0001149143) | addgene full sequence | sequence record 187198 | Addgene Assembled Sequence
CCCGGGTGCAAAGATGGATAAAGTTTTAAACAGAGAGGAATCTTTGCAGCTAATGGACCTTCTAGGTCTT
GAAAGGAGTGGGAATTGGCTCCGGTGCCCGTCAGTGGGCAGAGCGCACATCGCCCACAGTCCCCGAGAAG
TTGGGGGGAGGGGTCGGCAATTGATCCGGTGCCTAGAGAAGGTGGCGCGGGGTAAACTGGGAAAGTGATG
TCGTGTACTGGCTCCGCCTTTTTCCCGAGGGTGGGGGAGAACCGTATATAAGTGCAGTAGTCGCCGTGAA
CGTTCTTTTTCGCAACGGGTTTGCCGCCAGAACACAGGTAAGTGCCGTGTGTGGTTCCCGCGGGCCTGGC
CTCTTTACGGGTTATGGCCCTTGCGTGCCTTGAATTACTTCCACCTGGCTGCAGTACGTGATTCTTGATC
CCGAGCTTCGGGTTGGAAGTGGGTGGGAGAGTTCGAGGCCTTGCGCTTAAGGAGCCCCTTCGCCTCGTGC
TTGAGTTGAGGCCTGGCCTGGGCGCTGGGGCCGCCGCGTGCGAATCTGGTGGCACCTTCGCGCCTGTCTC
GCTGCTTTCGATAAGTCTCTAGCCATTTAAAATTTTTGATGACCTGCTGCGACGCTTTTTTTCTGGCAAG
ATAGTCTTGTAAATGCGGGCCAAGATCTGCACACTGGTATTTCGGTTTTTGGGGCCGCGGGCGGCGACGG
GGCCCGTGCGTCCCAGCGCACATGTTCGGCGAGGCGGGGCCTGCGAGCGCGGCCACCGAGAATCGGACGG
GGGTAGTCTCAAGCTGGCCGGCCTGCTCTGGTGCCTGGCCTCGCGCCGCCGTGTATCGCCCCGCCCTGGG
CGGCAAGGCTGGCCCGGTCGGCACCAGTTGCGTGAGCGGAAAGATGGCCGCTTCCCGGCCCTGCTGCAGG
GAGCTCAAAATGGAGGACGCGGCGCTCGGGAGAGCGGGCGGGTGAGTCACCCACACAAAGGAAAAGGGCC
TTTCCGTCCTCAGCCGTCGCTTCATGTGACTCCACGGAGTACCGGGCGCCGTCCAGGCACCTCGATTAGT
TCTCGAGCTTTTGGAGTACGTCGTCTTTAGGTTGGGGGGAGGGGTTTTATGCGATGGAGTTTCCCCACAC
TGAGTGGGTGGAGACTGAAGTTAGGCCAGCTTGGCACTTGATGTAATTCTCCTTGGAATTTGCCCTTTTT
GAGTTTGGATCTTGGTTCATTCTCAAGCCTCAGACAGTGGTTCAAAGTTTTTTTCTTCCATTTCAGGTGT
CGTGACGTACGGCCACCATGACCGAGTACAAGCCCACGGTGCGCCTCGCCACCCGCGACGACGTCCCCAG
GGCCGTACGCACCCTCGCCGCCGCGTTCGCCGACTACCCCGCCACGCGCCACACCGTCGATCCGGACCGC
CACATCGAGCGGGTCACCGAGCTGCAAGAACTCTTCCTCACGCGCGTCGGGCTCGACATCGGCAAGGTGT
GGGTCGCGGACGACGGCGCCGCCGTGGCGGTCTGGACCACGCCGGAGAGCGTCGAAGCGGGGGCGGTGTT
CGCCGAGATCGGCCCGCGCATGGCCGAGTTGAGCGGTTCCCGGCTGGCCGCGCAGCAACAGATGGAAGGC
CTCCTGGCGCCGCACCGGCCCAAGGAGCCCGCGTGGTTCCTGGCCACCGTCGGAGTCTCGCCCGACCACC
AGGGCAAGGGTCTGGGCAGCGCCGTCGTGCTCCCCGGAGTGGAGGCGGCCGAGCGCGCCGGGGTGCCCGC
CTTCCTGGAGACCTCCGCGCCCCGCAACCTCCCCTTCTACGAGCGGCTCGGCTTCACCGTCACCGCCGAC
GTCGAGGTGCCCGAAGGACCGCGCACCTGGTGCATGACCCGCAAGCCCGGTGCCTGAACGCGTTAAGTCG
ACAATCAACCTCTGGATTACAAAATTTGTGAAAGATTGACTGGTATTCTTAACTATGTTGCTCCTTTTAC
GCTATGTGGATACGCTGCTTTAATGCCTTTGTATCATGCTATTGCTTCCCGTATGGCTTTCATTTTCTCC
TCCTTGTATAAATCCTGGTTGCTGTCTCTTTATGAGGAGTTGTGGCCCGTTGTCAGGCAACGTGGCGTGG
TGTGCACTGTGTTTGCTGACGCAACCCCCACTGGTTGGGGCATTGCCACCACCTGTCAGCTCCTTTCCGG
GACTTTCGCTTTCCCCCTCCCTATTGCCACGGCGGAACTCATCGCCGCCTGCCTTGCCCGCTGCTGGACA
GGGGCTCGGCTGTTGGGCACTGACAATTCCGTGGTGTTGTCGGGGAAATCATCGTCCTTTCCTTGGCTGC
TCGCCTGTGTTGCCACCTGGATTCTGCGCGGGACGTCCTTCTGCTACGTCCCTTCGGCCCTCAATCCAGC
GGACCTTCCTTCCCGCGGCCTGCTGCCGGCTCTGCGGCCTCTTCCGCGTCTTCGCCTTCGCCCTCAGACG
AGTCGGATCTCCCTTTGGGCCGCCTCCCCGCGTCGACTTTAAGACCAATGACTTACAAGGCAGCTGTAGA
TCTTAGCCACTTTTTAAAAGAAAAGGGGGGACTGGAAGGGCTAATTCACTCCCAACGAAGACAAGATCTG
CTTTTTGCTTGTACTGGGTCTCTCTGGTTAGACCAGATCTGAGCCTGGGAGCTCTCTGGCTAACTAGGGA
ACCCACTGCTTAAGCCTCAATAAAGCTTGCCTTGAGTGCTTCAAGTAGTGTGTGCCCGTCTGTTGTGTGA
CTCTGGTAACTAGAGATCCCTCAGACCCTTTTAGTCAGTGTGGAAAATCTCTAGCAGTACGTATAGTAGT
TCATGTCATCTTATTATTCAGTATTTATAACTTGCAAAGAAATGAATATCAGAGAGTGAGAGGAACTTGT
TTATTGCAGCTTATAATGGTTACAAATAAAGCAATAGCATCACAAATTTCACAAATAAAGCATTTTTTTC
ACTGCATTCTAGTTGTGGTTTGTCCAAACTCATCAATGTATCTTATCATGTCTGGCTCTAGCTATCCCGC
CCCTAACTCCGCCCATCCCGCCCCTAACTCCGCCCAGTTCCGCCCATTCTCCGCCCCATGGCTGACTAAT
TTTTTTTATTTATGCAGAGGCCGAGGCCGCCTCGGCCTCTGAGCTATTCCAGAAGTAGTGAGGAGGCTTT
TTTGGAGGCCTAGGGACGTACCCAATTCGCCCTATAGTGAGTCGTATTACGCGCGCTCACTGGCCGTCGT
TTTACAACGTCGTGACTGGGAAAACCCTGGCGTTACCCAACTTAATCGCCTTGCAGCACATCCCCCTTTC
GCCAGCTGGCGTAATAGCGAAGAGGCCCGCACCGATCGCCCTTCCCAACAGTTGCGCAGCCTGAATGGCG
AATGGG
[124 nt withheld, positions 3367-3490]
C
[91 nt withheld, positions 3492-3582]
A
[49 nt withheld, positions 3584-3632]
CCTTTGACGTTGGAGTCCACGTTCTTT
[37 nt withheld, positions 3660-3696]
ACCCTATCTCGGTCTATTCTTTTGATTTATAAGGGATTTTGCCGATTTCGGCCTATTGGTTAAAAAATGA
GCTGATTTAACAAAAATTTAACGCGAATTTTAACAAAATATTAACGCTTACAATTTAGGTGGCACTTTTC
GGGGAAATGTGCGCGGAACCCCTATTTGTTTATTTTTCTAAATACATTCAAATATGTATCCGCTCATGAG
ACAATAACCCTGATAAATGCTTCAATAATATTGAAAAAGGAAGAGTATGAGTATTCAACATTTCCGTGTC
GCCCTTATTCCCTTTTTTGCGGCATTTTGCCTTCCTGTTTTTGCTCACCCAGAAACGCTGGTGAAAGTAA
AAGATGCTGAAGATCAGTTGGGTGCACGAGTGGGTTACATCGAACTGGATCTCAACAGCGGTAAGATCCT
TGAGAGTTTTCGCCCCGAAGAACGTTTTCCAATGATGAGCACTTTTAAAGTTCTGCTATGTGGCGCGGTA
TTATCCCGTATTGACGCCGGGCAAGAGCAACTCGGTCGCCGCATACACTATTCTCAGAATGACTTGGTTG
AGTACTCACCAGTCACAGAAAAGCATCTTACGGATGGCATGACAGTAAGAGAATTATGCAGTGCTGCCAT
AACCATGAGTGATAACACTGCGGCCAACTTACTTCTGACAACGATCGGAGGACCGAAGGAGCTAACCGCT
TTTTTGCACAACATGGGGGATCATGTAACTCGCCTTGATCGTTGGGAACCGGAGCTGAATGAAGCCATAC
CAAACGACGAGCGTGACACCACGATGCCTGTAGCAATGGCAACAACGTTGCGCAAACTATTAACTGGCGA
ACTACTTACTCTAGCTTCCCGGCAACAATTAATAGACTGGATGGAGGCGGATAAAGTTGCAGGACCACTT
CTGCGCTCGGCCCTTCCGGCTGGCTGGTTTATTGCTGATAAATCTGGAGCCGGTGAGCGTGGGTCTCGCG
GTATCATTGCAGCACTGGGGCCAGATGGTAAGCCCTCCCGTATCGTAGTTATCTACACGACGGGGAGTCA
GGCAACTATGGATGAACGAAATAGACAGATCGCTGAGATAGGTGCCTCACTGATTAAGCATTGGTAACTG
TCAGACCAAGTTTACTCATATATACTTTAGATTGATTTAAAACTTCATTTTTAATTTAAAAGGATCTAGG
TGAAGATCCTTTTTGATAATCTCATGACCAAAATCCCTTAACGTGAGTTTTCGTTCCACTGAGCGTCAGA
CCCCGTAGAAAAGATCAAAGGATCTTCTTGAGATCCTTTTTTTCTGCGCGTAATCTGCTGCTTGCAAACA
AAAAAACCACCGCTACCAGCGGTGGTTTGTTTGCCGGATCAAGAGCTACCAACTCTTTTTCCGAAGGTAA
CTGGCTTCAGCAGAGCGCAGATACCAAATACTGTTCTTCTAGTGTAGCCGTAGTTAGGCCACCACTTCAA
GAACTCTGTAGCACCGCCTACATACCTCGCTCTGCTAATCCTGTTACCAGTGGCTGCTGCCAGTGGCGAT
AAGTCGTGTCTTACCGGGTTGGACTCAAGACGATAGTTACCGGATAAGGCGCAGCGGTCGGGCTGAACGG
GGGGTTCGTGCACACAGCCCAGCTTGGAGCGAACGACCTACACCGAACTGAGATACCTACAGCGTGAGCT
ATGAGAAAGCGCCACGCTTCCCGAAGGGAGAAAGGCGGACAGGTATCCGGTAAGCGGCAGGGTCGGAACA
GGAGAGCGCACGAGGGAGCTTCCAGGGGGAAACGCCTGGTATCTTTATAGTCCTGTCGGGTTTCGCCACC
TCTGACTTGAGCGTCGATTTTTGTGATGCTCGTCAGGGGGGCGGAGCCTATGGAAAAACGCCAGCAACGC
GGCCTTTTTACGGTTCCTGGCCTTTTGCTGGCCTTTTGCTCACATGTTCTTTCCTGCGTTATCCCCTGAT
TCTGTGGATAACCGTATTACCGCCTTTGAGTGAGCTGATACCGCTCGCCGCAGCCGAACGACCGAGCGCA
GCGAGTCAGTGAGCGAGGAAGCGGAAGAGCGCCCAATACGCAAACCGCCTCTCCCCGCGCGTTGGCCGAT
TCATTAATGCAGCTGGCACGACAGGTTTCCCGACTGGAAAGCGGGCAGTGAGCGCAACGCAATTAATGTG
AGTTAGCTCACTCATTAGGCACCCCAGGCTTTACACTTTATGCTTCCGGCTCGTATGTTGTGTGGAATTG
TGAGCGGATAACAATTTCACACAGGAAACAGCTATGACCATGATTACGCCAAGCGCGCAATTAACCCTCA
CTAAAGGGAACAAAAGCTGGAGCTGCAAGCTTAATGTAGTCTTATGCAATACTCTTGTAGTCTTGCAACA
TGGTAACGATGAGTTAGCAACATGCCTTACAAGGAGAGAAAAAGCACCGTGCATGCCGATTGGTGGAAGT
AAGGTGGTACGATCGTGCCTTATTAGGAAGGCAACAGACGGGTCTGACATGGATTGGACGAACCACTGAA
TTGCCGCATTGCAGAGATATTGTATTTAAGTGCCTAGCTCGATACATAAACGGGTCTCTCTGGTTAGACC
AGATCTGAGCCTGGGAGCTCTCTGGCTAACTAGGGAACCCACTGCTTAAGCCTCAATAAAGCTTGCCTTG
AGTGCTTCAAGTAGTGTGTGCCCGTCTGTTGTGTGACTCTGGTAACTAGAGATCCCTCAGACCCTTTTAG
TCAGTGTGGAAAATCTCTAGCAGTGGCGCCCGAACAGGGACTTGAAAGCGAAAGGGAAACCAGAGGAGCT
CTCTCGACGCAGGACTCGGCTTGCTGAAGCGCGCACGGCAAGAGGCGAGGGGCGGCGACTGGTGAGTACG
CCAAAAATTTTGACTAGCGGAGGCTAGAAGGAGAGAGATGGGTGCGAGAGCGTCAGTATTAAGCGGGGGA
GAATTAGATCGCGATGGGAAAAAATTCGGTTAAGGCCAGGGGGAAAGAAAAAATATAAATTAAAACATAT
AGTATGGGCAAGCAGGGAGCTAGAACGATTCGCAGTTAATCCTGGCCTGTTAGAAACATCAGAAGGCTGT
AGACAAATACTGGGACAGCTACAACCATCCCTTCAGACAGGATCAGAAGAACTTAGATCATTATATAATA
CAGTAGCAACCCTCTATTGTGTGCATCAAAGGATAGAGATAAAAGACACCAAGGAAGCTTTAGACAAGAT
AGAGGAAGAGCAAAACAAAAGTAAGACCACCGCACAGCAAGCGGCCGCTGATCTTCAGACCTGGAGGAGG
AGATATGAGGGACAATTGGAGAAGTGAATTATATAAATATAAAGTAGTAAAAATTGAACCATTAGGAGTA
GCACCCACCAAGGCAAAGAGAAGAGTGGTGCAGAGAGAAAAAAGAGCAGTGGGAATAGGAGCTTTGTTCC
TTGGGTTCTTGGGAGCAGCAGGAAGCACTATGGGCGCAGCGTCAATGACGCTGACGGTACAGGCCAGACA
ATTATTGTCTGGTATAGTGCAGCAGCAGAACAATTTGCTGAGGGCTATTGAGGCGCAACAGCATCTGTTG
CAACTCACAGTCTGGGGCATCAAGCAGCTCCAGGCAAGAATCCTGGCTGTGGAAAGATACCTAAAGGATC
AACAGCTCCTGGGGATTTGGGGTTGCTCTGGAAAACTCATTTGCACCACTGCTGTGCCTTGGAATGCTAG
TTGGAGTAATAAATCTCTGGAACAGATTTGGAATCACACGACCTGGATGGAGTGGGACAGAGAAATTAAC
AATTACACAAGCTTAATACACTCCTTAATTGAAGAATCGCAAAACCAGCAAGAAAAGAATGAACAAGAAT
TATTGGAATTAGATAAATGGGCAAGTTTGTGGAATTGGTTTAACATAACAAATTGGCTGTGGTATATAAA
ATTATTCATAATGATAGTAGGAGGCTTGGTAGGTTTAAGAATAGTTTTTGCTGTACTTTCTATAGTGAAT
AGAGTTAGGCAGGGATATTCACCATTATCGTTTCAGACCCACCTCCCAACCCCGAGGGGACCCAGAGAGG
GCCTATTTCCCATGATTCCTTCATATTTGCATATACGATACAAGGCTGTTAGAGAGATAATTAGAATTAA
TTTGACTGTAAACACAAAGATATTAGTACAAAATACGTGACGTAGAAAGTAATAATTTCTTGGGTAGTTT
GCAGTTTTAAAATTATGTTTTAAAATGGACTATCATATGCTTACCGTAACTTGAAAGTATTTCGATTTCT
TGGCTTTATATATCTTGTGGAAAGGACGAAACACCGTGATGTCTGAAGAGGAGTGGGTTTTAGAGCTAGA
AATAGCAAGTTAAAATAAGGCTAGTCCGTTATCAACTTGAAAAAGTGGCACCGAGTCGGTGCTTTTTTAA
GCTTGGCGTAACTAGATCTTGAGACAAATGGCAGTATTCATCCACAATTTTAAAAGAAAAGGGGGGATTG
GGGGGTACAGTGCAGGGGAAAGAATAGTAGACATAATAGCAACAGACATACAAACTAAAGAATTACAAAA
ACAAATTACAAAAATTCAAAATTTTCGGGTTTATTACAGGGACAGCAGAGATCCACTTTGGCGCCGGCTC
GAGGGGG
