>Addgene plasmid #77143 | CKS2 gRNA (BRDN0001149143) | depositor partial sequence | sequence record 144603 | Target Sequence
TGATGTCTGAAGAGGAGTGG
