>Addgene plasmid #77143 | CKS2 gRNA (BRDN0001149143) | addgene partial sequence | sequence record 187197 | hU6-F
CGTAGAAAGTAATAATTTCTTGGGTAGTTTGCAGTTTTAAAATTATGTTTTAAAATGGACTATCATATGC
TTACCGTAACTTGAAAGTATTTCGATTTCTTGGCTTTATATATCTTGTGGAAAGGACGAAACACCGTGAT
GTCTGAAGAGGAGTGGGTTTTAGAGCTAGAAATAGCAAGTTAAAATAAGGCTAGTCCGTTATCAACTTGA
AAAAGTGGCACCGAGTCGGTGCTTTTTTAAGCTTGGCGTAACTAGATCTTGAGACAAATGGCAGTATTCA
TCCACAATTTTAAAAGAAAAGGGGGGATTGGGGGGTACAGTGCAGGGGAAAGAATAGTAGACATAATAGC
AACAGACATACAAACTAAAGAATTACAAAAACAAATTACAAAAATTCAAAATTTTCGGGTTTATTACAGG
GACAGCAGAGATCCACTTTGGCGCCGGCTCGAGGGGGCCCGGGTGCAAAGATGGATAAAGTTTTAAACAG
AGAGGAATCTTTGCAGCTAATGGACCTTCTAGGTCTTGAAAGGAGTGGGAATTGGCTCCGGTGCCCGTCA
GTGGGCAGAG
